Addgene plasmid #105347: pCK015
Purpose: Bacterial translocation fo proteins into plant cells
Depositing lab: Johannes Stuttmann. Depositing organization: Martin-Luther-Universitaet Halle-Wittenberg. Publication: Peripheral infrastructure vectors and an extended set of plant parts for the Modular Cloning system. Gantner J, Ordon J, Ilse T, Kretschmer C, Gruetzner R, Lofke C, Dagdas Y, Burstenbinder K, Marillonnet S, Stuttmann J. PLoS One. 2018 May 30;13(5):e0197185. doi: 10.1371/journal.pone.0197185. eCollection 2018. PubMed 29847550.
Backbone
  Vector backbone: pBRM-derivate (Szczesny et al., 2010)
  Vector type: Bacterial secretion
  Selectable markers: Chloramphenicol
Growth in bacteria
  Bacterial resistance: Chloramphenicol and Gentamicin, 25 & 10 μg/mL
  Growth temperature: 37°C
  Growth strain: ccdB Survival
  Copy number: Low Copy
Gene/Insert
  Gene/Insert name: secretion signal, ccdB cassette
  Species: Synthetic
  Mutation: BsaI restriction sites removed
  Cloning method: Restriction Enzyme; 5′ cloning site BsaI (destroyed during cloning); 3′ cloning site EcoRI (destroyed during cloning)
Terms and licenses: Academic/Nonprofit Terms; Industry Terms: Not Available to Industry
How to cite: pCK015 was a gift from Johannes Stuttmann (Addgene plasmid # 105347 ; http://n2t.net/addgene:105347 ; RRID:Addgene_105347)
