[The description below was written by a language model from this plasmid's Addgene catalogue record and pLannotate feature annotations shown in this document.]
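Description:
pCK015 is a broad-host-range bacterial secretion vector derived from a pBRM backbone, built as a recipient plasmid for delivering proteins of interest from bacteria into plant cells. It replicates through the pBBR1 oriV together with the pBBR1 Rep protein, a low-copy system that functions in E. coli and in many other Gram-negative bacteria. The backbone carries a gentamicin acetyltransferase gene (aacC1) driven by a class 1 integron Pc promoter as its permanent selection marker. Several short fragments annotated as CmR, lacI, TcR and M13 ori appear to be remnants of earlier cloning steps rather than functional parts.

The payload sits downstream of a lac promoter with its CAP binding site and lac operator. It begins with a fragment of the Pseudomonas effector gene avrRpt2, corresponding to the "secretion signal" named in the record. Such an effector fragment is presumably meant to direct a fused protein through the bacterial secretion apparatus into the plant cell, although the record does not specify the secretion system or the delivery strain. This is followed by a counterselection cassette comprising a cat promoter, a full chloramphenicol resistance gene, a ccdA fragment and the ccdB toxin gene, and then by a partial Myc epitope repeat that may supply a C-terminal tag.

Because ccdB kills standard E. coli strains, the empty vector must be kept in a ccdB-tolerant strain under chloramphenicol and gentamicin. Replacing the cassette with a coding sequence would remove both the toxin and chloramphenicol resistance, enriching for recombinants. Internal BsaI sites were removed from the construct, consistent with its role in the Golden Gate-based Modular Cloning toolkit for plants.
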