Features (pLannotate 1.2.2; 18 found; start..end, strand, type, name):
    157..690     -  CDS            GmR: gentamycin acetyltransferase; aacC1; confers resistance to gentamycin
    879..907     -  promoter       Pc promoter: intI1 (promoter lies within the coding sequence); class 1 integron promoter
    945..1061    +  CDS            CmR (fragment): chloramphenicol acetyltransferase; cat; confers resistance to chloramphenicol
   1072..1164    +  CDS            lacI (fragment): lac repressor; lacI; The lac repressor binds to the lac operator to inhibit transcription in E. coli. This inhibition can be relieved by adding lactose or isopropyl-β-D-thiogalactopyranoside (IPTG).
   1177..1198    +  protein_bind   CAP binding site: CAP binding activates transcription in the presence of cAMP. E. coli catabolite activator protein
   1213..1243    +  promoter       lac promoter: promoter for the E. coli lac operon
   1251..1267    +  protein_bind   lac operator: The lac repressor binds to the lac operator to inhibit transcription in E. coli. This inhibition can be relieved by adding lactose or isopropyl-β-D-thiogalactopyranoside (IPTG). lac repressor encoded by lacI
   1285..1584    +  CDS            avrRpt2 (fragment): ARPT2_PSEUB - Experimental evidence at protein level: Swiss-Prot protein existence level 1. Effector protein involved in gene-for-gene resistance in plants expressing RPS2. Its thiol protease activity is required for the degradation of plant cell RIN4 and consequent activation of RPS2 during bacterial infection. The activation of RPS2 is sufficient for the induction of hypersensitive response (HR) and plant resistance. Cleavage of RIN4 by AvrRpt2 also interferes with RPM1-mediated resistance activated by either AvrRpm1 or AvrB. Contributes to virulence in plants lacking the resistance protein
   1612..1714    +  promoter       cat promoter: promoter of the E. coli cat gene encoding chloramphenicol acetyltransferase
   1715..2373    +  CDS            CmR: chloramphenicol acetyltransferase; cat; confers resistance to chloramphenicol
   2555..2713    +  CDS            ccdA (fragment): CCDA_ECO57 - Also known as H, letA. Experimental evidence at protein level: Swiss-Prot protein existence level 1. Antitoxin component of a type II toxin-antitoxin (TA) system which inhibits the post-segregational killing (PSK) of plasmid-free cells, also referred to as a plasmid addiction system. Binds to and blocks the activity of CcdB; will also remove bound CcdB protein from the CcdB-GyrA complex by forming a CcdA-CcdB complex, a process termed rejuvenation. Functions as a transcriptional corepressor for the ccdAB operon, repression also requires CcdB (By similarity). From Escherichia coli
   2718..3020    +  CDS            ccdB: CCDB_ECOLI - Also known as G, letB, letD. Experimental evidence at protein level: Swiss-Prot protein existence level 1. Toxic component of a type II toxin-antitoxin (TA) system, functioning in plasmid maintainence. Responsible for the post- segregational killing (PSK) of plasmid-free cells, also referred to as a plasmid addiction system. Half-life of over 2 hours. Cell killing by CcdB is accompanied by filamentation, defects in chromosome and plasmid segregation, defects in cell division, formation of anucleate cells, decreased DNA synthesis and plasmid loss. Interferes with the activity of DN
   3064..3167    +  CDS            13xMyc (fragment): 13 tandem Myc epitope tags
   3180..3247    -  rep_origin     M13 ori (fragment): M13 bacteriophage origin of replication; arrow indicates direction of (+) strand synthesis
   3247..3278    +  CDS            CmR (fragment): chloramphenicol acetyltransferase confers resistance to chloramphenicol
   3608..3677    -  CDS            TcR (fragment): tetracycline efflux protein; tet; confers resistance to tetracycline
   3738..4400    -  CDS            pBBR1 Rep: replication protein for the broad-host-range plasmid pBBR1 from Bordetella bronchiseptica
   4401..5172    -  rep_origin     pBBR1 oriV: replication origin of the broad-host-range plasmid pBBR1 from Bordetella bronchiseptica; requires the pBBR1 Rep protein for replication
>Addgene plasmid #105347 | pCK015 | addgene full sequence | sequence record 207479 | Addgene NGS Result
GCTGACGGAACAGCGGGAAGTCCAGCGCCAGAAACAGGCCCAGCGCCAGCAGGAACGCGGGCGCGCACAT
TTCCCCGAAAAGTGCCACCTGCGGCGTTGTGACAATTTACCGAACAACTCCGCGGCCGGGAAGCCGATCT
CGGCTTGAACGAATTGTTAGGTGGCGGTACTTGGGTCGATATCAAAGTGCATCACTTCTTCCCGTATGCC
CAACTTTGTATAGAGAGCCACTGCGGGATCGTCACCGTAATCTGCTTGCACGTAGATCACATAAGCACCA
AGCGCGTTGGCCTCATGCTTGAGGAGATTGATGAGCGCGGTGGCAATGCCCTGCCTCCGGTGCTCTCCGG
AGACTGCGAGATCATAGATATAGATCTCACTACGCGGCTGCTCAAACTTGGGCAGAACGTAAGCCGCGAG
AGCGCCAACAACCGCTTCTTGGTCGAAGGCAGCAAGCGCGATGAATGTCTTACTACGGAGCAAGTTCCCG
AGGTAATCGGAGTCCGGCTGATGTTGGGAGTAGGTGGCTACGTCTCCGAACTCACGACCGAAAAGATCAA
GAGCAGCCCGCATGGATTTGACTTGGTCAGGGCCGAGCCTACATGTGCGAATGATGCCCATACTTGAGCC
ACCTAACTTTGTTTTAGGGCGACTGCCCTGCTGCGTAACATCGTTGCTGCTGCGTAACATCGTTGCTGCT
CCATAACATCAAACATCGACCCACGGCGTAACGCGCTTGCTGCTTGGATGCCCGAGGCATAGACTGTACA
AAAAAACAGTCATAACAAGCCATGAAAACCGCCACTGCGCCGTTACCACCGCTGCGTTCGGTCAAGGTTC
TGGACCAGTTGCGTGAGCGCATACGCTACTTGCATTACAGTTTACGAACCGAACAGGCTTATGTCAACTG
GGTTCGTGCCTTCATCCGTTTCCACGGTGTGCGTCCATGGGCAAATATTATACGCAAGGCGACAAGGTGC
TGATGCCGCTGGCGATTCAGGTTCATCATGCCGTTTGTGATGGCTTCCATGTCGGCAGAATGCTTAATGA
ATTACAACAGTTTTTATGCATGCGCCCAATACGCAAACCGCCTCTCCCCGCGCGTTGGCCGATTCATTAA
TGCAGCTGGCACGACAGGTTTCCCGACTGGAAAGCGGGCAGTGAGCGCAACGCAATTAATGTGAGTTAGC
TCACTCATTAGGCACCCCAGGCTTTACACTTTATGCTTCCGGCTCGTATGTTGTGTGGAATTGTGAGCGG
ATAACAATTTCACACAGGAGAATTATGAAAATTGCTCCAGTTGCCATAAATCACAGCCCGCTCAGCAGGG
AGGTCCCGTCACACGCGGCACCCACTCAGGCAAAGCAAACCAACCTTCAATCTGAAGCTGGCGATTTAGA
TGCAAGAAAAAGTAGCGCTTCAAGCCCGGAAACCCGCGCATTACTCGCTACTAAGACAGTACTCGGGAGA
CACAAGATAGAGGTTCCGGCCTTTGGAGGGTGGTTCAAAAAGAAATCATCTAAGCACGAGACGGGCGGTT
CAAGTGCCAACGCAGATAGTTCGAGCGTGGCTTCCGATTCCACCGGTGGCTCAATGAGAGACCTGAGACG
TTGATCGGCACGTAAGAGGTTCCAACTTTCACCATAATGAAATAAGATCACTACCGGGCGTATTTTTTGA
GTTATCGAGATTTTCAGGAGCTAAGGAAGCTAAAATGGAGAAAAAAATCACTGGATATACCACCGTTGAT
ATATCCCAATGGCATCGTAAAGAACATTTTGAGGCATTTCAGTCAGTTGCTCAATGTACCTATAACCAGA
CCGTTCAGCTGGATATTACGGCCTTTTTAAAGACCGTAAAGAAAAATAAGCACAAGTTTTATCCGGCCTT
TATTCACATTCTTGCCCGCCTGATGAATGCTCATCCGGAATTCCGTATGGCAATGAAAGACGGTGAGCTG
GTGATATGGGATAGTGTTCACCCTTGTTACACCGTTTTCCATGAGCAAACTGAAACGTTTTCATCGCTCT
GGAGTGAATACCACGACGATTTCCGGCAGTTTCTACACATATATTCGCAAGATGTGGCGTGTTACGGTGA
AAACCTGGCCTATTTCCCTAAAGGGTTTATTGAGAATATGTTTTTCGTCTCAGCCAATCCCTGGGTGAGT
TTCACCAGTTTTGATTTAAACGTGGCCAATATGGACAACTTCTTCGCCCCCGTTTTCACCATGGGCAAAT
ATTATACGCAAGGCGACAAGGTGCTGATGCCGCTGGCGATTCAGGTTCATCATGCCGTTTGTGATGGCTT
CCATGTCGGCAGAATGCTTAATGAATTACAACAGTACTGCGATGAGTGGCAGGGGGGGCGTAAACGCCGC
GTGGATCCGGCTTACTAAAAGCCAGATAACAGTATGCGTATTTGCGCGCTGATTTTTGCGGTATAAGAAT
ATATACTGATATGTATACCCGAAGTATGTCAAAAAGAGGTATGCTATGAAGCAGCGTATTACAGTGACAG
TTGACAGCGACAGCTATCAGTTGCTCAAGGCATATATGATGTCAATATCTCCGGTCTGGTAAGCACAACC
ATGCAGAATGAAGCCCGTCGTCTGCGTGCCGAACGCTGGAAAGCGGAAAATCAGGAAGGGATGGCTGAGG
TCGCCCGGTTTATTGAAATGAACGGCTCTTTTGCTGACGAGAACAGGGGCTGGTGAAATGCAGTTTAAGG
TTTACACCTATAAAAGAGAGAGCCGTTATCGTCTGTTTGTGGATGTACAGAGTGATATTATTGACACGCC
CGGGCGACGGATGGTGATCCCCCTGGCCAGTGCACGTCTGCTGTCAGATAAAGTCTCCCGTGAACTTTAC
CCGGTGGTGCATATCGGGGATGAAAGCTGGCGCATGATGACCACCGATATGGCCAGTGTGCCGGTTTCCG
TTATCGGGGAAGAAGTGGCTGATCTCAGCCACCGCGAAAATGACATCAAAAACGCCATTAACCTGATGTT
CTGGGGAATATAAATGTCAGGCTCCCTTATACACAGCCAGTCGGTCTCAGCTTAACAAAAGTTGATTTCT
GAAGAAGATTTGAACGGTGAACAAAAGCTAATCTCCGAGGAAGACTTGAACGGTGAACAAAAATTAATCT
CAGAAGAAGACTTGAACTGAAGCTTTAAGCGTTAATATTTTGTTAAAATTCGCGTTAAATTTTTGTTAAA
TCAGCTCATTTTTTAACCAATAGGCCGTACTGCGATGAGTGGCAGGGCGGGGCGTAATTTTTTTAAGGCA
GTTATTGGTGCCCTTAAACGCCTGGTTGCTACGCCTGAATAAGTGATAATAAGCGGATGAATGGCAGAAA
TTCGAAAGCAAATTCGACCCGGTCGTCGGTTCAGGGCAGGGTCGTTAAATAGCCGCTTATGTCTATTGCT
GGTTTACCGGTTTATTGACTACCGGAAGCAGTGTGACCGTGTGCTTCTCAAATGCCTGAGGCCAGTTTGC
TCAGGCTCTCCCCGTGGAGGTAATAATTGACGATATGATCATTTATTCTGCCTCCCAGAGCCTGATAAAA
ACGGTGAATCCGTTAGCGAGGTGCCGCCGGCTTCCATTCAGGTCGAGGTGGCCCGACTCCATGCACCGCG
ACGCAACGCGGGGAGGCAGACAAGGTATAGGGCGGCGAGGCGGCTACAGCCGATAGTCTGGAACAGCGCA
CTTACGGGTTGCTGCGCAACCCAAGTGCTACCGGCGCGGCAGCGTGACCCGTGTCGGCGGCTCCAACGGC
TCGCCATCGTCCAGAAAACACGGCTCATCGGGCATCGGCAGGCGCTGCTGCCCGCGCCGTTCCCATTCCT
CCGTTTCGGTCAAGGCTGGCAGGTCTGGTTCCATGCCCGGAATGCCGGGCTGGCTGGGCGGCTCCTCGCC
GGGGCCGGTCGGTAGTTGCTGCTCGCCCGGATACAGGGTCGGGATGCGGCGCAGGTCGCCATGCCCCAAC
AGCGATTCGTCCTGGTCGTCGTGATCAACCACCACGGCGGCACTGAACACCGACAGGCGCAACTGGTCGC
GGGGCTGGCCCCACGCCACGCGGTCATTGACCACGTAGGCCGACACGGTGCCGGGGCCGTTGAGCTTCAC
GACGGAGATCCAGCGCTCGGCCACCAAGTCCTTGACTGCGTATTGGACCGTCCGCAAAGAACGTCCGATG
AGCTTGGAAAGTGTCTTCTGGCTGACCACCACGGCGTTCTGGTGGCCCATCTGCGCCACGAGGTGATGCA
GCAGCATTGCCGCCGTGGGTTTCCTCGCAATAAGCCCGGCCCACGCCTCATGCGCTTTGCGTTCCGTTTG
CACCCAGTGACCGGGCTTGTTCTTGGCTTGAATGCCGATTTCTCTGGACTGCGTGGCCATGCTTATCTCC
ATGCGGTAGGGGTGCCGCACGGTTGCGGCACCATGCGCAATCAGCTGCAACTTTTCGGCAGCGCGACAAC
AATTATGCGTTGCGTAAAAGTGGCAGTCAATTACAGATTTTCTTTAACCTACGCAATGAGCTATTGCGGG
GGGTGCCGCAATGAGCTGTTGCGTACCCCCCTTTTTTAAGTTGTTGATTTTTAAGTCTTTCGCATTTCGC
CCTATATCTAGTTCTTTGGTGCCCAAAGAAGGGCACCCCTGCGGGGTTCCCCCACGCCTTCGGCGCGGCT
CCCCCTCCGGCAAAAAGTGGCCCCTCCGGGGCTTGTTGATCGACTGCGCGGCCTTCGGCCTTGCCCAAGG
TGGCGCTGCCCCCTTGGAACCCCCGCACTCGCCGCCGTGAGGCTCGGGGGGCAGGCGGGCGGGCTTCGCC
CTTCGACTGCCCCCACTCGCATAGGCTTGGGTCGTTCCAGGCGCGTCAAGGCCAAGCCGCTGCGCGGTCG
CTGCGCGAGCCTTGACCCGCCTTCCACTTGGTGTCCAACCGGCAAGCGAAGCGCGCAGGCCGCAGGCCGG
AGGCTTTTCCCCAGAGAAAATTAAAAAAATTGATGGGGCAAGGCCGCAGGCCGCGCAGTTGGAGCCGGTG
GGTATGTGGTCGAAGGCTGGGTAGCCGGTGGGCAATCCCTGTGGTCAAGCTCGTGGGCAGGCGCAGCCTG
TCCATCAGCTTGTCCAGCAGGGTTGTCCACGGGCCGAGCGAAGCGAGCCAGCCGGTGGCCGCTCGCGGCC
ATCGTCCACATATCCACGGGCTGGCAAGGGAGCGCAGCGACCGCGCAGGGCGAAGCCCGGAGAGCAAGCC
CGTAGGGCGCCGCAGCCGCCGTAGGCGGTCACGACTTTGCGAAGCAAAGTCTAGTGAGTATACTCAAGCA
TTGAGTGGCCCGCCGGAGGCACCGCCTTGCGCTGCCCCCGTCGAGCCGGTTGGACACCAAAAGGGAGGGG
CAGGCATGGCGGCATACGCGATCATGCGATGCAAGAAGCTGGCGAAAATGGGCAACGTGGCGGCCAGTCT
CAAGCACGCCTACCGCGAGCGCGAGACGCCCAACGCTGACGCCAGCAGGACGCCAGAGAACGAGCACTGG
GCGGCCAGCAGCACCGATGAAGCGATGGGCCGACTGCGCGAGTTGCTGCCAGAGAAGCGGCGCAAGGACG
CTGTGTTGGCGGTCGAGTACGTCATGACGGCCAGCCCGGAATGGTGGAAGTCGGCCAGCCAAGAACAGCA
GGCGGCGTTCTTCGAGAAGGCGCACAAGTGGCTGGCGGACAAGTACGGGGCGGATCGCATCGTGACGGCC
AGCATCCACCGTGACGAAACCAGCCCGCACATGACCGCGTTCGTGGTGCCGCTGACGCAGGACGGCAGGC
TGTCGGCCAAGGAGTTCATCGGCAACAAAGCGCAGATGACCCGCGACCAGACCACGTTTGCGGCCGCTGT
GGCCGATCTAGGGCTGCAACGGGGCATCGAGGGCAGCAAGGCACGTCACACGCGCATTCAGGCGTTCTAC
GAGGCCCTGGAGCGGCCACCAGTGGGCCACGTCACCATCAGCCCGCAAGCGGTCGAGCCACGCGCCTATG
CACCGCAGGGATTGGCCGAAAAGCTGGGAATCTCAAAGCGCGTTGAGACGCCGGAAGCCGTGGCCGACCG
GCTGACAAAAGCGGTTCGGCAGGGGTATGAGCCTGCCCTACAGGCCGCCGCAGGAGCGCGTGAGATGCGC
AAGAAGGCCGATCAAGCCCAAGAGACGGCCCGAGATCTTCGGGAGCGCCTGAAGCCCGTTCTGGACGCCC
TGGGGCCGTTGAATCGGGATATGCAGGCCAAGGCCGCCGCGATCATCAAGGCCGTGGGCGAAAAGCT
